Addgene plasmid #176141: pLV-Hygro-EF1a-XRCC1-EGFP-T2A-Myc-POLB(D256A/PAMmut)
Purpose: EGFP fused to the C-terminus of XRCC1, linked by T2A to N-terminus Myc-tagged POLB with the mutation Asp256Ala, a mutation in the PAM site used by POLBKO gRNA1 & a hygromycin resistance cassette
Depositing lab: Robert Sobol. Depositing organization: University of South Alabama, Mitchell Cancer Institute. Publication: Temporal dynamics of base excision/single-strand break repair protein complex assembly/disassembly are modulated by the PARP/NAD(+)/SIRT6 axis. Koczor CA, Saville KM, Andrews JF, Clark J, Fang Q, Li J, Al-Rahahleh RQ, Ibrahim M, McClellan S, Makarov MV, Migaud ME, Sobol RW. Cell Rep. 2021 Nov 2;37(5):109917. doi: 10.1016/j.celrep.2021.109917. PubMed 34731617.
Backbone
  Vector backbone: Lentivirus
  Backbone manufacturer: VectorBuilder
  Total vector size (bp): 12641
  Vector type: Mammalian Expression, Lentiviral
  Selectable markers: Hygromycin
Growth in bacteria
  Bacterial resistance: Ampicillin, 100 μg/mL
  Growth temperature: 37°C
  Growth strain: NEB Stable
  Copy number: High Copy
Gene/Insert
  Gene/Insert name: XRCC1-T2A-PolB
  Species: H. sapiens (human)
  Insert size (bp): 3720
  Mutation: Myc-tagged PolB with mutation in Asp256 to Ala, and a mutation in the PAM site used by PolBKO gRNA1
  Entrez Gene: XRCC1 (a.k.a. RCC, SCAR26); POLB
  Promoter: EF1A
  Tag / fusion protein: EGFP (C terminal on insert); MYC (N terminal on insert)
  Cloning method: Unknown
  Sequencing primers: 5′ N/A
Resource information
  A portion of this plasmid was derived from a plasmid made by: VectorBuilder
Terms and licenses: Academic/Nonprofit Terms; Industry Terms: Not Available to Industry
How to cite: pLV-Hygro-EF1a-XRCC1-EGFP-T2A-Myc-POLB(D256A/PAMmut) was a gift from Robert Sobol (Addgene plasmid # 176141 ; http://n2t.net/addgene:176141 ; RRID:Addgene_176141)
