[The description below was written by a language model from this plasmid's Addgene catalogue record and pLannotate feature annotations shown in this document.]
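Description:
pLV-Hygro-EF1a-XRCC1-EGFP-T2A-Myc-POLB(D256A/PAMmut) is a 12.6 kb HIV-1-based lentiviral transfer plasmid built on a VectorBuilder backbone for stable expression in mammalian cells. It is propagated in E. coli through a high-copy ColE1/pUC origin with ampicillin resistance, and also carries f1 and SV40 origins. The viral portion has a third-generation, self-inactivating layout. An RSV promoter replaces the U3 of the truncated 5' LTR to drive genomic RNA synthesis. It is followed by the Ψ packaging signal with a gag fragment, the RRE for Rev-dependent export, the cPPT/CTS, and a ΔU3 3' LTR with a downstream SV40 polyadenylation signal. Gateway attB4, attB1 and attB2 scars flank the promoter and open reading frame, which suggests recombinational assembly, although the cloning method is recorded as unknown.

The payload is a single bicistronic reading frame driven by the human EF1A promoter with its intron. Human XRCC1 is fused at its C-terminus to EGFP, followed by a T2A ribosome-skipping peptide and then human DNA polymerase β carrying an N-terminal Myc tag. The two base excision repair proteins are therefore produced from one transcript as separate polypeptides. The Myc tag is listed in the catalogue fields and would fit the short gap between T2A and POLB, but it is not annotated separately in the feature table. POLB carries an Asp256Ala substitution plus a mutation of the PAM site used by the POLB knockout guide RNA, which should make the transgene resistant to Cas9 cutting in knockout cells. A WPRE follows the reading frame to enhance expression, and a mouse PGK promoter drives the hygromycin phosphotransferase gene for selection of transduced cells. The associated study examined the assembly and disassembly dynamics of base excision and single-strand break repair complexes, which is consistent with using the fluorescent XRCC1 to follow recruitment in cells expressing this POLB mutant.
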