Features (pLannotate 1.2.2; 35 found; start..end, strand, type, name):
      3..229     +  promoter       RSV promoter: Rous sarcoma virus enhancer/promoter
    230..410     +  LTR            5' LTR (truncated): truncated 5' long terminal repeat (LTR) from HIV-1
    457..582     +  misc_feature   HIV-1 Ψ: packaging signal of human immunodeficiency virus type 1
    566..929     +  CDS            HIV-1 gag (fragment): gag protein from human immunodeficiency virus 1; gag
   1075..1308    +  misc_feature   RRE: The Rev response element (RRE) of HIV-1 allows for Rev-dependent mRNA export from the nucleus to the cytoplasm.
   1685..1785    +  CDS            Rev (fragment): human immunodeficiency virus 1 (HIV-1) Rev protein; rev; enhances nuclear export of unspliced and incompletely spliced viral mRNAs
   1803..1920    +  misc_feature   cPPT/CTS: central polypurine tract and central termination sequence of HIV-1
   1938..1958    +  protein_bind   attB4: mutant version of attB; core recombination site for the Gateway® BP reaction BP Clonase™
   1978..2189    +  promoter       EF-1α core promoter: core promoter for human elongation factor EF-1α
   2190..2299    +  intron         EF-1α intron A (fragment): intron upstream of the start codon of human EF-1α
   2925..3128    +  intron         EF-1α intron A: truncated intron upstream of the start codon of human EF-1α
   3137..3161    +  protein_bind   attB1: mutant version of attB; recombination site for the Gateway® BP reaction BP Clonase™
   3168..5066    +  CDS            XRCC1: XRCC1_HUMAN - Experimental evidence at protein level: Swiss-Prot protein existence level 1. Involved in DNA single-strand break repair by mediating the assembly of DNA break repair protein complexes. Probably during DNA repair, negatively regulates ADP-ribose levels by modulating ADP- ribosyltransferase PARP1 activity. From Homo sapiens (Human).
   5067..5783    +  CDS            EGFP: EGFP is a basic (constitutively fluorescent) green fluorescent protein published in 1996, derived from Aequorea victoria. It is reported to be a rapidly-maturing weak dimer with moderate acid sensitivity.
   5793..5846    +  CDS            T2A: 2A peptide from Thosea asigna virus capsid protein Eukaryotic ribosomes fail to insert a peptide bond between the Gly and Pro residues, yielding separate polypeptides.
   5880..6884    +  CDS            POLB: DPOLB_HUMAN - Experimental evidence at protein level: Swiss-Prot protein existence level 1. Repair polymerase that plays a key role in base-excision repair. Has 5'-deoxyribose-5-phosphate lyase (dRP lyase) activity that removes the 5' sugar phosphate and also acts as a DNA polymerase that adds one nucleotide to the 3' end of the arising single-nucleotide gap. Conducts 'gap-filling' DNA synthesis in a stepwise distributive fashion rather than in a processive fashion as for other DNA polymerases. From Homo sapiens (Human).
   6888..6912    -  protein_bind   attB2: mutant version of attB; recombination site for the Gateway® BP reaction BP Clonase™
   6930..7518    +  misc_feature   WPRE: woodchuck hepatitis virus posttranscriptional regulatory element
   7549..8048    +  promoter       PGK promoter: mouse phosphoglycerate kinase 1 promoter
   8065..9087    +  CDS            hph: KHYB_ECOLX - Experimental evidence at protein level: Swiss-Prot protein existence level 1. The aminoglycoside phosphotransferases achieve inactivation of their antibiotic substrates by phosphorylation. Only phosphorylates hygromycin and closely related compounds such as demethyl analogs and destomycin. From Escherichia coli.
   9083..9160    +  CDS            nef (fragment): NEF_HV1Z2 - Experimental evidence at protein level: Swiss-Prot protein existence level 1. Extracellular Nef protein targets CD4(+) T-lymphocytes for apoptosis by interacting with CXCR4 surface receptors. From Human immunodeficiency virus type 1 group M subtype D (isolate Z2/CDC-Z34) (HIV-1).
   9162..9395    +  LTR            3' LTR (ΔU3): self-inactivating 3' long terminal repeat (LTR) from HIV-1
   9467..9588    +  polyA_signal   SV40 poly(A) signal: SV40 polyadenylation signal
   9628..9763    +  rep_origin     SV40 ori: SV40 origin of replication
   9784..9802    -  promoter       T7 promoter: promoter for bacteriophage T7 RNA polymerase
   9810..9965    +  CDS            lacZα (fragment): LacZα fragment of β-galactosidase; lacZ fragment
   9970..10398   +  rep_origin     f1 ori (sequence partly withheld): f1 bacteriophage origin of replication; arrow indicates direction of (+) strand synthesis
  10451..10555   +  promoter       AmpR promoter: bla
  10556..11416   +  CDS            AmpR: β-lactamase; bla; confers resistance to ampicillin, carbenicillin, and related antibiotics
  11587..12175   +  rep_origin     ori: high-copy-number ColE1/pMB1/pBR322/pUC origin of replication
  12358..12450   +  CDS            lacI (fragment): lac repressor; lacI; The lac repressor binds to the lac operator to inhibit transcription in E. coli. This inhibition can be relieved by adding lactose or isopropyl-β-D-thiogalactopyranoside (IPTG).
  12463..12484   +  protein_bind   CAP binding site: CAP binding activates transcription in the presence of cAMP. E. coli catabolite activator protein
  12499..12529   +  promoter       lac promoter: promoter for the E. coli lac operon
  12533..12555   +  protein_bind   lac operator (fragment): The lac repressor binds to the lac operator to inhibit transcription in E. coli. This inhibition can be relieved by adding lactose or isopropyl-β-D-thiogalactopyranoside (IPTG). lac repressor encoded by lacI
  12598..12616   +  promoter       T3 promoter: promoter for bacteriophage T3 RNA polymerase
>Addgene plasmid #176141 | pLV-Hygro-EF1a-XRCC1-EGFP-T2A-Myc-POLB(D256A/PAMmut) | addgene full sequence | sequence record 353041 | Addgene NGS Result
AATGTAGTCTTATGCAATACTCTTGTAGTCTTGCAACATGGTAACGATGAGTTAGCAACATGCCTTACAA
GGAGAGAAAAAGCACCGTGCATGCCGATTGGTGGAAGTAAGGTGGTACGATCGTGCCTTATTAGGAAGGC
AACAGACGGGTCTGACATGGATTGGACGAACCACTGAATTGCCGCATTGCAGAGATATTGTATTTAAGTG
CCTAGCTCGATACATAAACGGGTCTCTCTGGTTAGACCAGATCTGAGCCTGGGAGCTCTCTGGCTAACTA
GGGAACCCACTGCTTAAGCCTCAATAAAGCTTGCCTTGAGTGCTTCAAGTAGTGTGTGCCCGTCTGTTGT
GTGACTCTGGTAACTAGAGATCCCTCAGACCCTTTTAGTCAGTGTGGAAAATCTCTAGCAGTGGCGCCCG
AACAGGGACTTGAAAGCGAAAGGGAAACCAGAGGAGCTCTCTCGACGCAGGACTCGGCTTGCTGAAGCGC
GCACGGCAAGAGGCGAGGGGCGGCGACTGGTGAGTACGCCAAAAATTTTGACTAGCGGAGGCTAGAAGGA
GAGAGATGGGTGCGAGAGCGTCAGTATTAAGCGGGGGAGAATTAGATCGCGATGGGAAAAAATTCGGTTA
AGGCCAGGGGGAAAGAAAAAATATAAATTAAAACATATAGTATGGGCAAGCAGGGAGCTAGAACGATTCG
CAGTTAATCCTGGCCTGTTAGAAACATCAGAAGGCTGTAGACAAATACTGGGACAGCTACAACCATCCCT
TCAGACAGGATCAGAAGAACTTAGATCATTATATAATACAGTAGCAACCCTCTATTGTGTGCATCAAAGG
ATAGAGATAAAAGACACCAAGGAAGCTTTAGACAAGATAGAGGAAGAGCAAAACAAAAGTAAGACCACCG
CACAGCAAGCGGCCGCTGATCTTCAGACCTGGAGGAGGAGATATGAGGGACAATTGGAGAAGTGAATTAT
ATAAATATAAAGTAGTAAAAATTGAACCATTAGGAGTAGCACCCACCAAGGCAAAGAGAAGAGTGGTGCA
GAGAGAAAAAAGAGCAGTGGGAATAGGAGCTTTGTTCCTTGGGTTCTTGGGAGCAGCAGGAAGCACTATG
GGCGCAGCGTCAATGACGCTGACGGTACAGGCCAGACAATTATTGTCTGGTATAGTGCAGCAGCAGAACA
ATTTGCTGAGGGCTATTGAGGCGCAACAGCATCTGTTGCAACTCACAGTCTGGGGCATCAAGCAGCTCCA
GGCAAGAATCCTGGCTGTGGAAAGATACCTAAAGGATCAACAGCTCCTGGGGATTTGGGGTTGCTCTGGA
AAACTCATTTGCACCACTGCTGTGCCTTGGAATGCTAGTTGGAGTAATAAATCTCTGGAACAGATTTGGA
ATCACACGACCTGGATGGAGTGGGACAGAGAAATTAACAATTACACAAGCTTAATACACTCCTTAATTGA
AGAATCGCAAAACCAGCAAGAAAAGAATGAACAAGAATTATTGGAATTAGATAAATGGGCAAGTTTGTGG
AATTGGTTTAACATAACAAATTGGCTGTGGTATATAAAATTATTCATAATGATAGTAGGAGGCTTGGTAG
GTTTAAGAATAGTTTTTGCTGTACTTTCTATAGTGAATAGAGTTAGGCAGGGATATTCACCATTATCGTT
TCAGACCCACCTCCCAACCCCGAGGGGACCCGACAGGCCCGAAGGAATAGAAGAAGAAGGTGGAGAGAGA
GACAGAGACAGATCCATTCGATTAGTGAACGGATCTCGACGGTATCGCTAGCTTTTAAAAGAAAAGGGGG
GATTGGGGGGTACAGTGCAGGGGAAAGAATAGTAGACATAATAGCAACAGACATACAAACTAAAGAATTA
CAAAAACAAATTACAAAAATTCAAAATTTTACTAGTGATTATCGGATCAACTTTGTATAGAAAAGTTGGG
CTCCGGTGCCCGTCAGTGGGCAGAGCGCACATCGCCCACAGTCCCCGAGAAGTTGGGGGGAGGGGTCGGC
AATTGAACCGGTGCCTAGAGAAGGTGGCGCGGGGTAAACTGGGAAAGTGATGTCGTGTACTGGCTCCGCC
TTTTTCCCGAGGGTGGGGGAGAACCGTATATAAGTGCAGTAGTCGCCGTGAACGTTCTTTTTCGCAACGG
GTTTGCCGCCAGAACACAGGTAAGTGCCGTGTGTGGTTCCCGCGGGCCTGGCCTCTTTACGGGTTATGGC
CCTTGCGTGCCTTGAATTACTTCCACCTGGCTGCAGTACGTGATTCTTGATCCCGAGCTTCGGGTTGGAA
GTGGGTGGGAGAGTTCGAGGCCTTGCGCTTAAGGAGCCCCTTCGCCTCGTGCTTGAGTTGAGGCCTGGCC
TGGGCGCTGGGGCCGCCGCGTGCGAATCTGGTGGCACCTTCGCGCCTGTCTCGCTGCTTTCGATAAGTCT
CTAGCCATTTAAAATTTTTGATGACCTGCTGCGACGCTTTTTTTCTGGCAAGATAGTCTTGTAAATGCGG
GCCAAGATCTGCACACTGGTATTTCGGTTTTTGGGGCCGCGGGCGGCGACGGGGCCCGTGCGTCCCAGCG
CACATGTTCGGCGAGGCGGGGCCTGCGAGCGCGGCCACCGAGAATCGGACGGGGGTAGTCTCAAGCTGGC
CGGCCTGCTCTGGTGCCTGGTCTCGCGCCGCCGTGTATCGCCCCGCCCTGGGCGGCAAGGCTGGCCCGGT
CGGCACCAGTTGCGTGAGCGGAAAGATGGCCGCTTCCCGGCCCTGCTGCAGGGAGCTCAAAATGGAGGAC
GCGGCGCTCGGGAGAGCGGGCGGGTGAGTCACCCACACAAAGGAAAAGGGCCTTTCCGTCCTCAGCCGTC
GCTTCATGTGACTCCACGGAGTACCGGGCGCCGTCCAGGCACCTCGATTAGTTCTCGAGCTTTTGGAGTA
CGTCGTCTTTAGGTTGGGGGGAGGGGTTTTATGCGATGGAGTTTCCCCACACTGAGTGGGTGGAGACTGA
AGTTAGGCCAGCTTGGCACTTGATGTAATTCTCCTTGGAATTTGCCCTTTTTGAGTTTGGATCTTGGTTC
ATTCTCAAGCCTCAGACAGTGGTTCAAAGTTTTTTTCTTCCATTTCAGGTGTCGTGACAAGTTTGTACAA
AAAAGCAGGCTGCCACCATGCCGGAGATCCGCCTCCGCCATGTCGTGTCCTGCAGCAGCCAGGACTCGAC
TCACTGTGCAGAAAATCTTCTCAAGGCAGACACTTACCGAAAATGGCGGGCAGCCAAGGCAGGCGAGAAG
ACCATCTCTGTGGTCCTACAGTTGGAGAAGGAGGAGCAGATACACAGTGTGGACATTGGGAATGATGGCT
CAGCTTTCGTGGAGGTGCTGGTGGGCAGTTCAGCTGGAGGCGCTGGGGAGCAAGACTATGAGGTCCTTCT
GGTCACCTCATCTTTCATGTCCCCTTCCGAGAGCCGCAGTGGCTCAAACCCCAACCGCGTTCGCATGTTT
GGGCCTGACAAGCTGGTCCGGGCAGCCGCCGAGAAGCGCTGGGACCGGGTCAAAATTGTTTGCAGCCAGC
CCTACAGCAAGGACTCCCCCTTTGGCTTGAGTTTTGTACGGTTTCATAGCCCCCCAGACAAAGATGAGGC
AGAGGCCCCGTCCCAGAAGGTGACAGTGACCAAGCTTGGCCAGTTCCGTGTGAAGGAGGAGGATGAGAGC
GCCAACTCTCTGAGGCCGGGGGCTCTCTTCTTCAGCCGGATCAACAAGACATCCCCAGTCACAGCCAGCG
ACCCAGCAGGACCTAGCTATGCAGCTGCTACCCTCCAGGCTTCTAGTGCTGCCTCCTCAGCCTCTCCAGT
CTCCAGGGCCATAGGCAGCACCTCCAAGCCCCAGGAGTCTCCCAAAGGGAAGAGGAAGTTGGATTTGAAC
CAAGAAGAAAAGAAGACCCCCAGCAAACCACCAGCCCAGCTGTCGCCATCTGTTCCCAAGAGACCTAAAT
TGCCAGCTCCAACTCGTACCCCAGCCACAGCCCCAGTCCCTGCCCGAGCACAGGGGGCAGTGACAGGCAA
ACCCCGAGGAGAAGGCACCGAGCCCAGACGACCCCGAGCTGGCCCAGAGGAGCTGGGGAAGATCCTTCAG
GGTGTGGTAGTGGTGCTGAGTGGCTTCCAGAACCCCTTCCGCTCCGAGCTGCGAGATAAGGCCCTAGAGC
TTGGGGCCAAGTATCGGCCAGACTGGACCCGGGACAGCACGCACCTCATCTGTGCCTTTGCCAACACCCC
CAAGTACAGCCAGGTCCTAGGCCTGGGAGGCCGCATCGTGCGTAAGGAGTGGGTGCTGGACTGTCACCGC
ATGCGTCGGCGGCTGCCCTCCCAGAGGTACCTCATGGCAGGGCCAGGTTCCAGCAGTGAGGAGGATGAGG
CCTCTCACAGCGGTGGCAGCGGAGATGAAGCCCCCAAGCTTCCTCAGAAGCAACCCCAGACCAAAACCAA
GCCCACTCAGGCAGCTGGACCCAGCTCACCCCAGAAGCCCCCAACCCCTGAAGAGACCAAAGCAGCCTCA
CCAGTGCTCCAGGAAGATATAGACATTGAGGGGGTACAGTCAGAAGGACAGGACAATGGGGCGGAAGATT
CTGGGGACACAGAGGATGAGCTGAGGAGGGTGGCAGAGCAGAAGGAACACAGACTGCCCCCTGGCCAGGA
GGAGAATGGGGAAGACCCGTATGCAGGCTCCACGGATGAGAACACGGACAGTGAGGAACACCAGGAGCCT
CCTGATCTGCCAGTCCCTGAGCTCCCAGATTTCTTCCAGGGCAAGCACTTCTTTCTTTACGGGGAGTTCC
CTGGGGACGAGCGGCGGAAACTCATCCGATACGTCACAGCCTTCAATGGGGAGCTCGAGGACTATATGAG
TGACCGGGTTCAGTTTGTGATCACAGCACAGGAATGGGATCCCAGCTTTGAGGAGGCCCTGATGGACAAC
CCCTCCCTGGCATTCGTTCGTCCCCGATGGATCTACAGTTGCAATGAGAAGCAGAAGTTACTTCCTCACC
AGCTCTATGGGGTGGTGCCGCAAGCCATGGTGAGCAAGGGCGAGGAGCTGTTCACCGGGGTGGTGCCCAT
CCTGGTCGAGCTGGACGGCGACGTAAACGGCCACAAGTTCAGCGTGTCCGGCGAGGGCGAGGGCGATGCC
ACCTACGGCAAGCTGACCCTGAAGTTCATCTGCACCACCGGCAAGCTGCCCGTGCCCTGGCCCACCCTCG
TGACCACCCTGACCTACGGCGTGCAGTGCTTCAGCCGCTACCCCGACCACATGAAGCAGCACGACTTCTT
CAAGTCCGCCATGCCCGAAGGCTACGTCCAGGAGCGCACCATCTTCTTCAAGGACGACGGCAACTACAAG
ACCCGCGCCGAGGTGAAGTTCGAGGGCGACACCCTGGTGAACCGCATCGAGCTGAAGGGCATCGACTTCA
AGGAGGACGGCAACATCCTGGGGCACAAGCTGGAGTACAACTACAACAGCCACAACGTCTATATCATGGC
CGACAAGCAGAAGAACGGCATCAAGGTGAACTTCAAGATCCGCCACAACATCGAGGACGGCAGCGTGCAG
CTCGCCGACCACTACCAGCAGAACACCCCCATCGGCGACGGCCCCGTGCTGCTGCCCGACAACCACTACC
TGAGCACCCAGTCCGCCCTGAGCAAAGACCCCAACGAGAAGCGCGATCACATGGTCCTGCTGGAGTTCGT
GACCGCCGCCGGGATCACTCTCGGCATGGACGAGCTGTACAAGGGAAGCGGAGAGGGCAGGGGAAGTCTT
CTAACATGCGGGGACGTGGAGGAAAATCCCGGCCCCATGGAACAAAAACTCATCTCAGAAGAGGATCTGA
TGAGCAAACGGAAGGCGCCGCAAGAGACTCTCAACGGGGGAATCACCGACATGCTCACAGAACTCGCAAA
CTTTGAGAAGAACGTGAGCCAAGCTATCCACAAGTACAATGCTTACAGAAAAGCAGCATCTGTTATAGCA
AAATACCCACACAAAATAAAGAGTGGAGCTGAAGCTAAGAAATTGCCTGGAGTAGGAACAAAAATTGCTG
AAAAGATTGATGAGTTTTTAGCAACTGGAAAATTACGTAAACTGGAAAAGATTCGGCAGGATGATACGAG
TTCATCCATCAATTTCCTGACTCGAGTTAGTGGCATTGGTCCATCTGCTGCAAGGAAGTTTGTAGATGAA
GGAATTAAAACACTAGAAGATCTCAGAAAAAATGAAGATAAATTGAACCATCATCAGCGAATTGGGCTGA
AATATTTTGGGGACTTTGAAAAAAGAATTCCTCGTGAAGAGATGTTACAAATGCAAGATATTGTACTAAA
TGAAGTTAAAAAAGTGGATTCTGAATACATTGCTACAGTCTGTGGCAGTTTCAGAAGAGGTGCAGAGTCC
AGTGGTGACATGGATGTTCTCCTGACCCATCCCAGCTTCACTTCAGAATCAACCAAACAGCCAAAACTGT
TACATCAGGTTGTGGAGCAGTTACAAAAGGTTCATTTTATCACAGATACCCTGTCAAAGGGTGAGACAAA
GTTCATGGGTGTTTGCCAGCTTCCCAGTAAAAATGATGAAAAAGAATATCCACACAGAAGAATTGCTATC
AGGTTGATACCCAAAGATCAGTATTACTGTGGTGTTCTCTATTTCACTGGGAGTGATATTTTCAATAAGA
ATATGAGGGCTCATGCCCTAGAAAAGGGTTTCACAATCAATGAGTACACCATCCGTCCCTTGGGAGTCAC
TGGAGTTGCAGGAGAACCCCTGCCAGTGGATAGTGAAAAAGACATCTTTGATTACATCCAGTGGAAATAC
CGGGAACCCAAGGACCGGAGCGAATGAACCCAGCTTTCTTGTACAAAGTGGTGATAATCGAATTCCGATA
ATCAACCTCTGGATTACAAAATTTGTGAAAGATTGACTGGTATTCTTAACTATGTTGCTCCTTTTACGCT
ATGTGGATACGCTGCTTTAATGCCTTTGTATCATGCTATTGCTTCCCGTATGGCTTTCATTTTCTCCTCC
TTGTATAAATCCTGGTTGCTGTCTCTTTATGAGGAGTTGTGGCCCGTTGTCAGGCAACGTGGCGTGGTGT
GCACTGTGTTTGCTGACGCAACCCCCACTGGTTGGGGCATTGCCACCACCTGTCAGCTCCTTTCCGGGAC
TTTCGCTTTCCCCCTCCCTATTGCCACGGCGGAACTCATCGCCGCCTGCCTTGCCCGCTGCTGGACAGGG
GCTCGGCTGTTGGGCACTGACAATTCCGTGGTGTTGTCGGGGAAGCTGACGTCCTTTCCATGGCTGCTCG
CCTGTGTTGCCACCTGGATTCTGCGCGGGACGTCCTTCTGCTACGTCCCTTCGGCCCTCAATCCAGCGGA
CCTTCCTTCCCGCGGCCTGCTGCCGGCTCTGCGGCCTCTTCCGCGTCTTCGCCTTCGCCCTCAGACGAGT
CGGATCTCCCTTTGGGCCGCCTCCCCGCATCGGGAATTCCCGCGGTTCGAATTCTACCGGGTAGGGGAGG
CGCTTTTCCCAAGGCAGTCTGGAGCATGCGCTTTAGCAGCCCCGCTGGGCACTTGGCGCTACACAAGTGG
CCTCTGGCCTCGCACACATTCCACATCCACCGGTAGGCGCCAACCGGCTCCGTTCTTTGGTGGCCCCTTC
GCGCCACCTTCTACTCCTCCCCTAGTCAGGAAGTTCCCCCCCGCCCCGCAGCTCGCGTCGTGCAGGACGT
GACAAATGGAAGTAGCACGTCTCACTAGTCTCGTGCAGATGGACAGCACCGCTGAGCAATGGAAGCGGGT
AGGCCTTTGGGGCAGCGGCCAATAGCAGCTTTGCTCCTTCGCTTTCTGGGCTCAGAGGCTGGGAAGGGGT
GGGTCCGGGGGCGGGCTCAGGGGCGGGCTCAGGGGCGGGGCGGGCGCCCGAAGGTCCTCCGGAGGCCCGG
CATTCTGCACGCTTCAAAAGCGCACGTCTGCCGCGCTGTTCTCCTCTTCCTCATCTCCGGGCCTTTCGAC
CTCACGTGGCCACCATGAAAAAGCCTGAACTCACCGCGACGTCTGTCGAGAAGTTTCTGATCGAAAAGTT
CGACAGCGTCTCCGACCTGATGCAGCTCTCGGAGGGCGAAGAATCTCGTGCTTTCAGCTTCGATGTAGGA
GGGCGTGGATATGTCCTGCGGGTAAATAGCTGCGCCGATGGTTTCTACAAAGATCGTTATGTTTATCGGC
ACTTTGCATCGGCCGCGCTCCCGATTCCGGAAGTGCTTGACATTGGGGAATTTAGCGAGAGCCTGACCTA
TTGCATCTCCCGCCGTGCACAGGGTGTCACGTTGCAAGACCTGCCTGAAACCGAACTGCCCGCTGTTCTG
CAGCCGGTCGCGGAGGCCATGGATGCGATCGCTGCGGCCGATCTTAGCCAGACGAGCGGGTTCGGCCCAT
TCGGACCGCAAGGAATCGGTCAATACACTACATGGCGTGATTTCATATGCGCGATTGCTGATCCCCATGT
GTATCACTGGCAAACTGTGATGGACGACACCGTCAGTGCGTCCGTCGCGCAGGCTCTCGATGAGCTGATG
CTTTGGGCCGAGGACTGCCCCGAAGTCCGGCACCTCGTGCACGCGGATTTCGGCTCCAACAATGTCCTGA
CGGACAATGGCCGCATAACAGCGGTCATTGACTGGAGCGAGGCGATGTTCGGGGATTCCCAATACGAGGT
CGCCAACATCTTCTTCTGGAGGCCGTGGTTGGCTTGTATGGAGCAGCAGACGCGCTACTTCGAGCGGAGG
CATCCGGAGCTTGCAGGATCGCCGCGGCTCCGGGCGTATATGCTCCGCATTGGTCTTGACCAACTCTATC
AGAGCTTGGTTGACGGCAATTTCGATGATGCAGCTTGGGCGCAGGGTCGATGCGACGCAATCGTCCGATC
CGGAGCCGGGACTGTCGGGCGTACACAAATCGCCCGCAGAAGCGCGGCCGTCTGGACCGATGGCTGTGTA
GAAGTACTCGCCGATAGTGGAAACCGACGCCCCAGCACTCGTCCGAGGGCAAAGGAATAGGGTACCTTTA
AGACCAATGACTTACAAGGCAGCTGTAGATCTTAGCCACTTTTTAAAAGAAAAGGGGGGACTGGAAGGGC
TAATTCACTCCCAACGAAGACAAGATCTGCTTTTTGCTTGTACTGGGTCTCTCTGGTTAGACCAGATCTG
AGCCTGGGAGCTCTCTGGCTAACTAGGGAACCCACTGCTTAAGCCTCAATAAAGCTTGCCTTGAGTGCTT
CAAGTAGTGTGTGCCCGTCTGTTGTGTGACTCTGGTAACTAGAGATCCCTCAGACCCTTTTAGTCAGTGT
GGAAAATCTCTAGCAGTAGTAGTTCATGTCATCTTATTATTCAGTATTTATAACTTGCAAAGAAATGAAT
ATCAGAGAGTGAGAGGAACTTGTTTATTGCAGCTTATAATGGTTACAAATAAAGCAATAGCATCACAAAT
TTCACAAATAAAGCATTTTTTTCACTGCATTCTAGTTGTGGTTTGTCCAAACTCATCAATGTATCTTATC
ATGTCTGGCTCTAGCTATCCCGCCCCTAACTCCGCCCATCCCGCCCCTAACTCCGCCCAGTTCCGCCCAT
TCTCCGCCCCATGGCTGACTAATTTTTTTTATTTATGCAGAGGCCGAGGCCGCCTCGGCCTCTGAGCTAT
TCCAGAAGTAGTGAGGAGGCTTTTTTGGAGGCCTAGGGACGTACCCAATTCGCCCTATAGTGAGTCGTAT
TACGCGCGCTCACTGGCCGTCGTTTTACAACGTCGTGACTGGGAAAACCCTGGCGTTACCCAACTTAATC
GCCTTGCAGCACATCCCCCTTTCGCCAGCTGGCGTAATAGCGAAGAGGCCCGCACCGATCGCCCTTCCCA
ACAGTTGCGCAGCCTGAATGGCGAATGGG
[124 nt withheld, positions 9970-10093]
C
[91 nt withheld, positions 10095-10185]
A
[49 nt withheld, positions 10187-10235]
CCTTTGACGTTGGAGTCCACGTTCTTT
[37 nt withheld, positions 10263-10299]
ACCCTATCTCGGTCTATTCTTTTGATTTATAAGGGATTTTGCCGATTTCGGCCTATTGGTTAAAAAATGA
GCTGATTTAACAAAAATTTAACGCGAATTTTAACAAAATATTAACGCTTACAATTTAGGTGGCACTTTTC
GGGGAAATGTGCGCGGAACCCCTATTTGTTTATTTTTCTAAATACATTCAAATATGTATCCGCTCATGAG
ACAATAACCCTGATAAATGCTTCAATAATATTGAAAAAGGAAGAGTATGAGTATTCAACATTTCCGTGTC
GCCCTTATTCCCTTTTTTGCGGCATTTTGCCTTCCTGTTTTTGCTCACCCAGAAACGCTGGTGAAAGTAA
AAGATGCTGAAGATCAGTTGGGTGCACGAGTGGGTTACATCGAACTGGATCTCAACAGCGGTAAGATCCT
TGAGAGTTTTCGCCCCGAAGAACGTTTTCCAATGATGAGCACTTTTAAAGTTCTGCTATGTGGCGCGGTA
TTATCCCGTATTGACGCCGGGCAAGAGCAACTCGGTCGCCGCATACACTATTCTCAGAATGACTTGGTTG
AGTACTCACCAGTCACAGAAAAGCATCTTACGGATGGCATGACAGTAAGAGAATTATGCAGTGCTGCCAT
AACCATGAGTGATAACACTGCGGCCAACTTACTTCTGACAACGATCGGAGGACCGAAGGAGCTAACCGCT
TTTTTGCACAACATGGGGGATCATGTAACTCGCCTTGATCGTTGGGAACCGGAGCTGAATGAAGCCATAC
CAAACGACGAGCGTGACACCACGATGCCTGTAGCAATGGCAACAACGTTGCGCAAACTATTAACTGGCGA
ACTACTTACTCTAGCTTCCCGGCAACAATTAATAGACTGGATGGAGGCGGATAAAGTTGCAGGACCACTT
CTGCGCTCGGCCCTTCCGGCTGGCTGGTTTATTGCTGATAAATCTGGAGCCGGTGAGCGTGGGTCTCGCG
GTATCATTGCAGCACTGGGGCCAGATGGTAAGCCCTCCCGTATCGTAGTTATCTACACGACGGGGAGTCA
GGCAACTATGGATGAACGAAATAGACAGATCGCTGAGATAGGTGCCTCACTGATTAAGCATTGGTAACTG
TCAGACCAAGTTTACTCATATATACTTTAGATTGATTTAAAACTTCATTTTTAATTTAAAAGGATCTAGG
TGAAGATCCTTTTTGATAATCTCATGACCAAAATCCCTTAACGTGAGTTTTCGTTCCACTGAGCGTCAGA
CCCCGTAGAAAAGATCAAAGGATCTTCTTGAGATCCTTTTTTTCTGCGCGTAATCTGCTGCTTGCAAACA
AAAAAACCACCGCTACCAGCGGTGGTTTGTTTGCCGGATCAAGAGCTACCAACTCTTTTTCCGAAGGTAA
CTGGCTTCAGCAGAGCGCAGATACCAAATACTGTTCTTCTAGTGTAGCCGTAGTTAGGCCACCACTTCAA
GAACTCTGTAGCACCGCCTACATACCTCGCTCTGCTAATCCTGTTACCAGTGGCTGCTGCCAGTGGCGAT
AAGTCGTGTCTTACCGGGTTGGACTCAAGACGATAGTTACCGGATAAGGCGCAGCGGTCGGGCTGAACGG
GGGGTTCGTGCACACAGCCCAGCTTGGAGCGAACGACCTACACCGAACTGAGATACCTACAGCGTGAGCT
ATGAGAAAGCGCCACGCTTCCCGAAGAGAGAAAGGCGGACAGGTATCCGGTAAGCGGCAGGGTCGGAACA
GGAGAGCGCACGAGGGAGCTTCCAGGGGGAAACGCCTGGTATCTTTATAGTCCTGTCGGGTTTCGCCACC
TCTGACTTGAGCGTCGATTTTTGTGATGCTCGTCAGGGGGGCGGAGCCTATGGAAAAACGCCAGCAACGC
GGCCTTTTTACGGTTCCTGGCCTTTTGCTGGCCTTTTGCTCACATGTTCTTTCCTGCGTTATCCCCTGAT
TCTGTGGATAACCGTATTACCGCCTTTGAGTGAGCTGATACCGCTCGCCGCAGCCGAACGACCGAGCGCA
GCGAGTCAGTGAGCGAGGAAGCGGAAGAGCGCCCAATACGCAAACCGCCTCTCCCCGCGCGTTGGCCGAT
TCATTAATGCAGCTGGCACGACAGGTTTCCCGACTGGAAAGCGGGCAGTGAGCGCAACGCAATTAATGTG
AGTTAGCTCACTCATTAGGCACCCCAGGCTTTACACTTTATGCTTCCGGCTCGTATGTTGTGTGGAATTG
TGAGCGGATAACAATTTCACACAGGAAACAGCTATGACCATGATTACGCCAAGCGCGCAATTAACCCTCA
CTAAAGGGAACAAAAGCTGGAGCTGCAAGCTT
